Addgene plasmid #246301: p305N-18
Purpose: Evaluation of MdU3.1 promoter (Pol III promoter) for CRISPR-Cas9 editing of mEGFP in a Nicotiana benthamiana reporter line
Depositing lab: Chung-Jui Tsai. Depositing organization: University of Georgia. Publication: A compendium of nonredundant short polymerase III promoters for CRISPR applications. Deguchi M, Sinclair KM, Patel A, Coile M, Ortega MA, Bewg WP, Tsai CJ. Plant Physiol. 2025 Jul 3;198(3):kiaf294. doi: 10.1093/plphys/kiaf294. PubMed 40673482.
Backbone
  Vector backbone: p305N
  Vector type: Plant Expression, CRISPR
Growth in bacteria
  Bacterial resistance: Kanamycin, 50 μg/mL
  Growth temperature: 37°C
  Growth strain: DH5alpha
  Copy number: High Copy
Gene/Insert
  Gene/Insert name: MdU3.1 promoter
  gRNA/shRNA sequence: CATGCCCGAAGGCTACGTCC
  Species: Malus x domestica
  Promoter: MdU3.1 promoter
  Cloning method: Gibson Cloning
Terms and licenses: Academic/Nonprofit Terms; Industry Terms: Not Available to Industry
How to cite: p305N-18 was a gift from Chung-Jui Tsai (Addgene plasmid # 246301 ; http://n2t.net/addgene:246301 ; RRID:Addgene_246301)
