[The description below was written by a language model from this plasmid's Addgene catalogue record and pLannotate feature annotations shown in this document.]
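Description:
p305N-18 is a 12,759-nt plant binary vector built on the p305N backbone for Agrobacterium-mediated delivery of a CRISPR-Cas9 cassette. The backbone carries a high-copy ColE1/pUC-type origin for propagation in E. coli, together with the IncP oriV origin and its activator gene trfA, a broad-host-range pair of the sort used to maintain binary vectors in Agrobacterium. Bacterial selection is by kanamycin through an aphA-3 aminoglycoside phosphotransferase gene located outside the T-DNA.

Between the nopaline-type left and right T-DNA border repeats lie three functional units. Near the left border is an nptII (NeoR/KanR) gene, which would typically act as a plant selectable marker; its promoter and terminator are not annotated. Next comes the single guide RNA unit, in which a 20-nt spacer directed against mEGFP is fused to the Streptococcus pyogenes gRNA scaffold. pLannotate labels the spacer as an mVenus fragment simply because of its GFP-family sequence. According to the catalogue entry, this guide is driven by the MdU3.1 promoter, a Pol III promoter from apple (Malus x domestica) inserted by Gibson cloning, although the promoter itself is not called in the feature table. Downstream is an S. pyogenes Cas9 coding sequence ending in the Arabidopsis HSP18.2 terminator. The Cas9 promoter is not identified. The region preceding Cas9 matches several fragments of an Arabidopsis HST gene, which may reflect Arabidopsis genomic regulatory sequence, but the record does not say so.

The construct is intended to test how well the MdU3.1 promoter supports guide expression, by assessing Cas9 editing of mEGFP in a Nicotiana benthamiana reporter line. It is one of a set of short Pol III promoters evaluated for CRISPR applications.
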