Features (pLannotate 1.2.2; 15 found; start..end, strand, type, name):
      1..589     +  rep_origin     ori: high-copy-number ColE1/pMB1/pBR322/pUC origin of replication
    778..805     -  CDS            TetR (fragment): tetracycline resistance regulatory protein; tetR
    829..1977    -  CDS            trfA: trans-acting replication protein that binds to and activates oriV
   2276..3070    -  CDS            KanR: aminoglycoside phosphotransferase; aphA-3; confers resistance to kanamycin
   3282..3913    -  rep_origin     oriV: incP origin of replication
   3993..4017    +  misc_feature   LB T-DNA repeat: left border repeat from nopaline C58 T-DNA
   4532..5326    -  CDS            NeoR/KanR: aminoglycoside phosphotransferase from Tn5; aph(3')-II (or nptII); confers resistance to neomycin, kanamycin, and G418 (Geneticin®)
   6333..6352    +  CDS            VN155(I152L) (fragment): improved N-terminal fragment of mVenus for use in bimolecular fluorescence complementation (BiFC) (Kodama and Hu, 2010)
   6353..6428    +  misc_RNA       gRNA scaffold: guide RNA scaffold for the Streptococcus pyogenes CRISPR/Cas9 system
   6470..6841    +  CDS            HST (fragment): HSTC_ARATH - Also known as HPT2, VTE2-2. Experimental evidence at protein level: Swiss-Prot protein existence level 1. Involved in the synthesis of plastoquinone-9. Can use both homogentisic acid and 2,5-dihydroxyphenylacetic acid gamma-lactone as prenyl acceptors, and solanesyl diphosphate > farnesyl diphosphate > geranylgeranyl diphosphate >> phytyl diphosphate as prenyl donors. Do not catalyze the decardoxylation of homogentisate uncoupled from prenylation. From Arabidopsis thaliana (Mouse-ear cress).
   6993..7076    +  CDS            HST (fragment): HSTC_ARATH - Also known as HPT2, VTE2-2. Experimental evidence at protein level: Swiss-Prot protein existence level 1. Involved in the synthesis of plastoquinone-9. Can use both homogentisic acid and 2,5-dihydroxyphenylacetic acid gamma-lactone as prenyl acceptors, and solanesyl diphosphate > farnesyl diphosphate > geranylgeranyl diphosphate >> phytyl diphosphate as prenyl donors. Do not catalyze the decardoxylation of homogentisate uncoupled from prenylation. From Arabidopsis thaliana (Mouse-ear cress).
   7342..7416    +  CDS            HST (fragment): HSTC_ARATH - Also known as HPT2, VTE2-2. Experimental evidence at protein level: Swiss-Prot protein existence level 1. Involved in the synthesis of plastoquinone-9. Can use both homogentisic acid and 2,5-dihydroxyphenylacetic acid gamma-lactone as prenyl acceptors, and solanesyl diphosphate > farnesyl diphosphate > geranylgeranyl diphosphate >> phytyl diphosphate as prenyl donors. Do not catalyze the decardoxylation of homogentisate uncoupled from prenylation. From Arabidopsis thaliana (Mouse-ear cress).
   8112..12215   +  CDS            cas9: CAS9_STRP1 - Also known as csn1 From Streptococcus pyogenes serotype M1.
  12255..12503   +  terminator     HSP terminator: efficient transcription terminator from the Arabidopsis thaliana heat shock protein 18.2 gene (Nagaya et al., 2010)
  12522..12546   +  misc_feature   RB T-DNA repeat: right border repeat from nopaline C58 T-DNA
>Addgene plasmid #246301 | p305N-18 | addgene full sequence | sequence record 491169 | Addgene NGS Result
TTGAGATCCTTTTTTTCTGCGCGTAATCTGCTGCTTGCAAACAAAAAAACCACCGCTACCAGCGGTGGTT
TGTTTGCCGGATCAAGAGCTACCAACTCTTTTTCCGAAGGTAACTGGCTTCAGCAGAGCGCAGATACCAA
ATACTGTTCTTCTAGTGTAGCCGTAGTTAGGCCACCACTTCAAGAACTCTGTAGCACCGCCTACATACCT
CGCTCTGCTAATCCTGTTACCAGTGGCTGCTGCCAGTGGCGATAAGTCGTGTCTTACCGGGTTGGACTCA
AGACGATAGTTACCGGATAAGGCGCAGCGGTCGGGCTGAACGGGGGGTTCGTGCACACAGCCCAGCTTGG
AGCGAACGACCTACACCGAACTGAGATACCTACAGCGTGAGCTATGAGAAAGCGCCACGCTTCCCGAAGG
GAGAAAGGCGGACAGGTATCCGGTAAGCGGCAGGGTCGGAACAGGAGAGCGCACGAGGGAGCTTCCAGGG
GGAAACGCCTGGTATCTTTATAGTCCTGTCGGGTTTCGCCACCTCTGACTTGAGCGTCGATTTTTGTGAT
GCTCGTCAGGGGGGCGGAGCCTATGGAAAAACGCCAGCAACGCGGCCTTTTTACGGTTCCTGGCCTTTTG
CTGGCCTTTTGCTCACATGTTCTTTCCTGCGTTATCCCCTGATTCTGTGGATAACCGTATTACCGCCTTT
GAGTGAGCTGATACCGCTCGCCGCAGCCGAACGACCGAGCGCAGCGAGTCAGTGAGCGAGGAAGCGGAAG
AGGATCTCAGTAAAGCGCTGGCTGCTGAACCCCCAGCCGGAACTGACCCCACAAGGCCCTAGCGTTTGCA
ATGCACCAGGTCATCATTGACCCAGGCGTGTTCCACCAGGCCGCTGCCTCGCAACTCTTCGCAGGCTTCG
CCGACCTGCTCGCGCCACTTCTTCACGCGGGTGGAATCCGATCCGCACATGAGGCGGAAGGTTTCCAGCT
TGAGCGGGTACGGCTCCCGGTGCGAGCTGAAATAGTCGAACATCCGTCGGGCCGTCGGCGACAGCTTGCG
GTACTTCTCCCATATGAATTTCGTGTAGTGGTCGCCAGCAAACAGCACGACGATTTCCTCGTCGATCAGG
ACCTGGCAACGGGACGTTTTCTTGCCACGGTCCAGGACGCGGAAGCGGTGCAGCAGCGACACCGATTCCA
GGTGCCCAACGCGGTCGGACGTGAAGCCCATCGCCGTCGCCTGTAGGCGCGACAGGCATTCCTCGGCCTT
CGTGTAATACCGGCCATTGATCGACCAGCCCAGGTCCTGGCAAAGCTCGTAGAACGTGAAGGTGATCGGC
TCGCCGATAGGGGTGCGCTTCGCGTACTCCAACACCTGCTGCCACACCAGTTCGTCATCGTCGGCCCGCA
GCTCGACGCCGGTGTAGGTGATCTTCACGTCCTTGTTGACGTGGAAAATGACCTTGTTTTGCAGCGCCTC
GCGCGGGATTTTCTTGTTGCGCGTGGTGAACAGGGCAGAGCGGGCCGTGTCGTTTGGCATCGCTCGCATC
GTGTCCGGCCACGGCGCAATATCGAACAAGGAAAGCTGCATTTCCTTGATCTGCTGCTTCGTGTGTTTCA
GCAACGCGGCTTGCTTGGCCTCGCTGACCTGTTTTGCCAGGTCCTCGCCGGCGGTTTTTCGCTTCTTGGT
CGTCATAGTTCCTCGCGTGTCGATGGTCATCGACTTCGCCAAACCTGCCGCCTCCTGTTCGAGACGACGC
GAACGCTCCACGGCGGCCGATGGCGCGGGCAGGGCAGGGGGAGCCAGTTGCACGCTGTCGCGCTCGATCT
TGGCCGTAGCTTGCTGGGCCATCGAGCCGACGGACTGGAAGGTTTCGCGGGGCGCACGCATGACGGTGCG
GCTTGCGATGGTTTCGGCATCCTCGGCGGAAAACCCCGCGTCGATCAGTTCTTGCCTGTATGCCTTCCGG
TCAAACGTCCGATTCATTCACCCTCCTTGCGGGATTGCCCCGACTCACGCCGGGGCAATGTGCCCTTATT
CCTGATTTGATCCGCCTGGTGCCTTGGTGTCCAGATAATCCACCTTATCGGCAATGAAGTCGGTCCCGTA
GACCGTCTGGCCGTCCTTCTCGTACTTGGTATTCCGAATCTTGCCCTGCACGAATACCAGCGACCCCTTG
CCCAAATACTTGCCGTGGGCCTCGGCCTGAGAGCCAAAACACTTGATGCGGAAGAAGTCGGTGCGCTCCT
GCTTGTCGCCAGCATCGTTGCGCCACATCTAGGTACTAAAACAATTCATCCAGTAAAATATAATATTTTA
TTTTCTCCCAATCAGGCTTGATCCCCAGTAAGTCAAAAAATAGCTCGACATACTGTTCTTCCCCAATATC
CTCCCTGATCGACCGGACGCAGAAGGCAATGTCATACCACTTGTCCGCCCTGCCGCTTCTCCCAAGATCA
ATAAAGCCACTTACTTTGCCATCTTTCACAAAGATGTTGCTGTCTCCCAGGTCGCCGTGGGAAAAGACAA
GTTCCTCTTCGGGCTTTTCCGTCTTTAAAAAATCATACAGCTCGCGCGGATCTTTAAATGGGGTGTCTTC
TTCCCAGTTTTCGCAATCCACATCGGCCAGATCGTTATTCAGTAAGTAATCCAATTCGGCTAAGCGGCTG
TCTAAGCTATTCGTATAGGGACAATCCGATATGTCGATGGAGTGAAAGAGCCTGATGCACTCCGCATACA
GCTCGATAATCTTTTCAGGGCTTTGTTCATCTTCATACTCTTCCGAGCAAAGGACGCCATCGGCCTCACT
CATGAGCAGATTGCTCCAGCCATCATGCCGTTCAAGGTGCAGGACCTTTGGAACAGGCAGCTTTCCTTCC
AGCCATAGCATCATGTCCTTTTCCCGTTCCACATCATAGGTGGTCCCTTTATACCGGCTGTCCGTCATTT
TTAAATATAGGTTTTCATTTTCTCCCACCAGCTTATATACCTTAGCAGGAGACATTCCTTCCGTATCTTT
TACGCAGCGGTATTTTTCGATCAGTTTTTTCAATTCCGGTGATATTCTCATTTTAGCCATTTATTATTTC
CTTCCTCTTTTCTACAGTATTTAAAGATACCCCAAGAAGCTAATTATAACAAGACGAACTCCAATTCACT
GTTCCTTGCATTCTAAAACTTTAAATACCAGAAAACAGCTTTTTCAAAGTTGTTTTCAAAGTTGGCGTAT
AACATAGTATCGACGGAGCCGATTTTGAAACCACAATTATGGGTGATGCTGCCAACGCGAGAGCGGGCCG
GGAGGGTTCGAGAAGGGGGGGCACCCCCCTTCGGCGTGCGCGGTCACGCGCACAGGGCGCAGCCCTGGTT
AAAAACAAGGTTTATAAATATTGGTTTAAAAGCAGGTTAAAAGACAGGTTAGCGGTGGCCGAAAAACGGG
CGGAAACCCTTGCAAATGCTGGATTTTCTGCCTGTGGACAGCCCCTCAAATGTCAATAGGTGCGCCCCTC
ATCTGTCAGCACTCTGCCCCTCAAGTGTCAAGGATCGCGCCCCTCATCTGTCAGTAGTCGCGCCCCTCAA
GTGTCAATACCGCAGGGCACTTATCCCCAGGCTTGTCCACATCATCTGTGGGAAACTCGCGTAAAATCAG
GCGTTTTCGCCGATTTGCGAGGCTGGCCAGCTCCACGTCGCCGGCCGAAATCGAGCCTGCCCCTCATCTG
TCAACGCCGCGCCGGGTGAGTCGGCCCCTCAAGTGTCAACGTCCGCCCCTCATCTGTCAGTGAGGGCCAA
GTTTTCCGCGAGGTATCCACAACGCCGGCGGCTGCGGTGTCTCGCACACGGCTTCGACGGCGTTTCTGGC
GCGTTTGCAGGGCCATAGACGGCCGCCAGCCCAGCGGCGAGGGCAACCAGCCCGGTGAGCGTCTCTAGTG
GACTGATGGGCTGCCTGTATCGAGTGGTGATTTTGTGCCGAGCTGCCGGTCGGGGAGCTGTTGGCTGGCT
GGTGGCAGGATATATTGTGGTGTAAACAAATTGACGATTTAAATGGTAGGCGCGGCTTAATTAAGCGCTT
AATTAAGCGCTTAATTAAGCGCTTAATAAGCCGCGCCGTACCCCAATAGTCTCGACAGACACATAGCACC
TAACATTATTGCTTAAATTTACTATTTTTTTACTATATTATACTCAACCCAATGAGCATAAAGACTGTAA
AATCTCAAATTCCTGAGAAGCATATTTATCGATCCCACAGACTTGATAGTTCCATAATCCATACGCTGCA
GCCAAATTGCTAGTGTGTTGAACATTTAACACGTAGAGAACTAGAAAAGATATAAAACTAAGATTGATAT
CCAAAATAGACGAGAACAATAAGCAAAAACTCTTAGTTTTGAAATAAATCAACAATCCCGAGGGTTGTCA
CATACATCAAAAACGAAAATCCATATAGCAAAAAAAACTCTAAATTACCGTTCGACAAAAAGAGAAAACT
GATAGGACATTTGCTAAACATTAAAATCAAAATTTGGATCAAGCCGAATTCTCAGAAGAACTCGTCAAGA
AGGCGATAGAAGGCGATGCGCTGCGAATCGGGAGCGGCGATACCGTAAAGCACGAGGAAGCGGTCAGCCC
ATTCGCCGCCAAGCTCTTCAGCAATATCACGGGTAGCCAACGCTATGTCCTGATAGCGGTCCGCCACACC
CAGCCGGCCACAGTCGATGAATCCAGAAAAGCGGCCATTTTCCACCATGATATTCGGCAAGCAGGCATCG
CCATGGGTCACGACGAGATCATCGCCGTCGGGCATGCGCGCCTTGAGCCTGGCGAACAGTTCGGCTGGCG
CGAGCCCCTGATGCTCTTCGTCCAGATCATCCTGATCGACAAGACCGGCTTCCATCCGAGTACGTGCTCG
CTCGATGCGATGTTTCGCTTGGTGGTCGAATGGGCAGGTAGCCGGATCAAGCGTATGCAGCCGCCGCATT
GCATCAGCCATGATGGATACTTTCTCGGCAGGAGCAAGGTGAGATGACAGGAGATCCTGCCCCGGCACTT
CGCCCAATAGCAGCCAGTCCCTTCCCGCTTCAGTGACAACGTCGAGCACAGCTGCGCAAGGAACGCCCGT
CGTGGCCAGCCACGATAGCCGCGCTGCCTCGTCCTGCAGTTCATTCAGGGCACCGGACAGGTCGGTCTTG
ACAAAAAGAACCGGGCGCCCCTGCGCTGACAGCCGGAACACGGCGGCATCAGAGCAGCCGATTGTCTGTT
GTGCCCAGTCATAGCCGAATAGCCTCTCCACCCAAGCGGCCGGAGAACCTGCGTGCAATCCATCTTGTTC
AATCATCTCGAGACGTACCGCGCGATGCATTCGAAGATCGATCCTTCGCCTGGAGGAGAGAAATCAGTGG
CGCTGCGGCTTTTAGGGTTTCTTTGTTGATGGAATGAGAGTGTAAGCTCTGCCAGTGCCACTTTATTAGG
GTTTTACAAGCCCTTTTCTTCGTAATTGGGCCTGACATTTTGTGCCACTTGGGCCTTTAGAGATGAAAAT
GTATATTGGGCTTAAGTTGACTTGAAGGATAAATTAGTTTAGGATATTACGTTTTTTATGAGAATTGGTG
TGTCGGATACATGTATATGATGCATTCAAATATATGTATTCTAGATACATTTAAGTTTAGATACAATCTA
AAATGTGTCTTTAATTACAGGACTGTAACTAAAATACTTAATGTAAGAAGAATATTACTCCTTTAATAGC
TTTTGAGTATATCTAGTCTAACATCTTTTAAAAAAGTCTAATTTCTTTCATTTATTTTTCGAGCAATAGC
AAAGTGCATAATTATTTTTTTCTTCTAGAAATTCAGATTTGTTTCTCTAAATTTTGAGATTCTTTTCTCA
ATTTTGTATGTCTAGAGAACAATGTGTATTTTTCACTCTAGTTGGTTGTTACTTTGTTGAATGTTCTGAT
AAAAGTATATTGTTATTTCTGAAGTAGATATAAACCTTCATTTGGAAATTATACATAAATCAAAATCGTT
AATTATCTAGATCAAGATATATGCCCTTTTCCTAATGTATTTGATACATGCACCTAATTTCACTAGATGT
ATCTTTTCTATTTTTTAAATTATGAATAGTTAATTTTTTCCATATGTGTATTTGATACATACTTCATGAC
TTTAAAAAATTAATTATATACCAGATATATGTATTTAAAATTTGTTATGTATTTAAAGTATGTATATGAT
TATTCGATATTAATCTCTTCGATGAAGGCCTTTCTTGTCCCACATCGACCGTTTCCAGATTACTAAAGCT
GCTTATATGCCTAAACAATGACCAACTGTTCACATGCCCGAAGGCTACGTCCGTTTTAGAGCTAGAAATA
GCAAGTTAAAATAAGGCTAGTCCGTTATCAACTTGAAAAAGTGGCACCGAGTCGGTGCTTTTTTTACTAG
TGGAGCTCAACTTTTGATTCGCTATTTGCAGTGCACCTGTGGCGTTCATCACATCTTTTGTGACACTGTT
TGCACTGGTCATTGCTATTACAAAGGACCTTCCTGATGTTGAAGGAGATCGAAAGTAAGTAACTGCACGC
ATAACCATTTTCTTTCCGCTCTTTGGCTCAATCCATTTGACAGTCAAAGACAATGTTTAACCAGCTCCGT
TTGATATATTGTCTTTATGTGTTTGTTCAAGCATGTTTAGTTAATCATGCCTTTGATTGATCTTGAATAG
GTTCCAAATATCAACCCTGGCAACAAAACTTGGAGTGAGAAACATTGCATTCCTCGGTTCTGGACTTCTG
CTAGTAAATTATGTTTCAGCCATATCACTAGCTTTCTACATGCCTCAGGTGAATTCATCTATTTCCGTCT
TAACTATTTCGGTTAATTAAAGCACGAACACCATTACTGCATGTAGAAGCTTGATAAACTATCGCCACCA
ATTTATTTTTGTTGCGATATTGTTACTTTCCTCAGTATGCAGCTTTGAAAAGACCAACCCTCTTATCCTT
TAACAATGAACAGGTTTTTAGAGGTAGCTTGATGATTCCTGCACATGTGATCTTGGCTTCAGGCTTAATT
TTCCAGGTAAAGCATTATGAGATACTCTTATATCTCTTACATACTTTTGAGATAATGCACAAGAACTTCA
TAACTATATGCTTTAGTTTCTGCATTTGACACTGCCAAATTCATTAATCTCTAATATCTTTGTTGTTGAT
CTTTGGTAGACATGGGTACTAGAAAAAGCAAACTACACCAAGGTAAAATACTTTTGTACAAACATAAACT
CGTTATCACGGAACATCAATGGAGTGTATATCTAACGGAGTGTAGAAACATTTGATTATTGCAGGAAGCT
ATCTCAGGATATTATCGGTTTATATGGAATCTCTTCTACGCAGAGTATCTGTTATTCCCCTTCCTCTAGC
TTTCAATTTCATGGTGAGGATATGCAGTTTTCTTTGTATATCATTCTTCTTCTTCTTTGTAGCTTGGAGT
CAAAATCGGTTCCTTCATGTACATACATCAAGGATATGTCCTTCTGAATTTTTATATCTTGCAATAAAAA
TGCTTGTACCAATTGAAACACCAGCTTTTTGAGTTCTATGATCACTGACTTGGTTCTAACCAAAAAAAAA
AAAATGTTTAATTTACATATCTAAAAGTAGGTTTAGGGAAACCTAAACAGTAAAATATTTGTATATTATT
CGAATTTCACTCATCATAAAAACTTAAATTGCACCATAAAATTTTGTTTTACTATTAATGATGTAATTTG
TGTAACTTAAGATAAAAATAATATTCCGTAAGTTAACCGGCTAAAACCACGTATAAACCAGGGAACCTGT
TAAACCGGTTCTTTACTGGATAAAGAAATGAAAGCCCATGTAGACAGCTCCATTAGAGCCCAAACCCTAA
ATTTCTCATCTATATAAAAGGAGTGACATTAGGGTTTTTGTTCGTCCTCTTAAAGCTTCTCGTTTTCTCT
GCCGTCTCTCTCATTCGCGCGACGCAAACGATCTTCAGGTGATCTTCTTTCTCCAAATCCTCTCTCATAA
CTCTGATTTCGTACTTGTGTATTTGAGCTCACGCTCTGTTTCTCTCACCACAGCAGCTAGCATGGACAAG
AAGTACTCCATTGGGCTCGATATCGGCACAAACAGCGTCGGCTGGGCCGTCATTACGGACGAGTACAAGG
TGCCGAGCAAAAAATTCAAAGTTCTGGGCAATACCGATCGCCACAGCATAAAGAAGAACCTCATTGGCGC
CCTCCTGTTCGACTCCGGGGAGACGGCCGAAGCCACGCGGCTCAAAAGAACAGCACGGCGCAGATATACC
CGCAGAAAGAATCGGATCTGCTACCTGCAGGAGATCTTTAGTAATGAGATGGCTAAGGTGGATGACTCTT
TCTTCCATAGGCTGGAGGAGTCCTTTTTGGTGGAGGAGGATAAAAAGCACGAGCGCCACCCAATCTTTGG
CAATATCGTGGACGAGGTGGCGTACCATGAAAAGTACCCAACCATATATCATCTGAGGAAGAAGCTTGTA
GACAGTACTGATAAGGCTGACTTGCGGTTGATCTATCTCGCGCTGGCGCATATGATCAAATTTCGGGGAC
ACTTCCTCATCGAGGGGGACCTGAACCCAGACAACAGCGATGTCGACAAACTCTTTATCCAACTGGTTCA
GACTTACAATCAGCTTTTCGAAGAGAACCCGATCAACGCATCCGGAGTTGACGCCAAAGCAATCCTGAGC
GCTAGGCTGTCCAAATCCCGGCGGCTCGAAAACCTCATCGCACAGCTCCCTGGGGAGAAGAAGAACGGCC
TGTTTGGTAATCTTATCGCCCTGTCACTCGGGCTGACCCCCAACTTTAAATCTAACTTCGACCTGGCCGA
AGATGCCAAGCTTCAACTGAGCAAAGACACCTACGATGATGATCTCGACAATCTGCTGGCCCAGATCGGC
GACCAGTACGCAGACCTTTTTTTGGCGGCAAAGAACCTGTCAGACGCCATTCTGCTGAGTGATATTCTGC
GAGTGAACACGGAGATCACCAAAGCTCCGCTGAGCGCTAGTATGATCAAGCGCTATGATGAGCACCACCA
AGACTTGACTTTGCTGAAGGCCCTTGTCAGACAGCAACTGCCTGAGAAGTACAAGGAAATTTTCTTCGAT
CAGTCTAAAAATGGCTACGCCGGATACATTGACGGCGGAGCAAGCCAGGAGGAATTTTACAAATTTATTA
AGCCCATCTTGGAAAAAATGGACGGCACCGAGGAGCTGCTGGTAAAGCTTAACAGAGAAGATCTGTTGCG
CAAACAGCGCACTTTCGACAATGGAAGCATCCCCCACCAGATTCACCTGGGCGAACTGCACGCTATCCTC
AGGCGGCAAGAGGATTTCTACCCCTTTTTGAAAGATAACAGGGAAAAGATTGAGAAAATCCTCACATTTC
GGATACCCTACTATGTAGGCCCCCTCGCCCGGGGAAATTCCAGATTCGCGTGGATGACTCGCAAATCAGA
AGAGACCATCACTCCCTGGAACTTCGAGGAAGTCGTGGATAAGGGGGCCTCTGCCCAGTCCTTCATCGAA
AGGATGACTAACTTTGATAAAAATCTGCCTAACGAAAAGGTGCTTCCTAAACACTCTCTGCTGTACGAGT
ACTTCACAGTTTATAACGAGCTGACCAAGGTCAAATACGTCACAGAAGGGATGAGAAAGCCAGCATTCCT
GTCTGGAGAGCAGAAGAAAGCTATCGTGGACCTCCTCTTCAAGACGAACCGGAAAGTTACCGTGAAACAG
CTCAAAGAAGACTATTTCAAAAAGATTGAATGTTTCGACTCTGTTGAAATCAGCGGAGTGGAGGATCGCT
TCAACGCATCCCTGGGAACGTATCACGATCTCCTGAAAATCATTAAAGACAAGGACTTCCTGGACAATGA
GGAGAACGAGGACATTCTTGAGGACATTGTCCTCACCCTTACGTTGTTTGAAGATAGGGAGATGATTGAA
GAACGCTTGAAAACTTACGCTCATCTCTTCGACGACAAAGTCATGAAACAGCTCAAGAGGCGCCGATATA
CAGGATGGGGGCGGCTGTCAAGAAAACTGATCAATGGCATCCGAGACAAGCAGAGTGGAAAGACAATCCT
GGATTTTCTTAAGTCCGATGGATTTGCCAACCGGAACTTCATGCAGTTGATCCATGATGACTCTCTCACC
TTTAAGGAGGACATCCAGAAAGCACAAGTTTCTGGCCAGGGGGACAGTCTTCACGAGCACATCGCTAATC
TTGCAGGTAGCCCAGCTATCAAAAAGGGAATACTGCAGACCGTTAAGGTCGTGGATGAACTCGTCAAAGT
AATGGGAAGGCATAAGCCCGAGAATATCGTTATCGAGATGGCCCGAGAGAACCAAACTACCCAGAAGGGA
CAGAAGAACAGTAGGGAAAGGATGAAGAGGATTGAAGAGGGTATAAAAGAACTGGGGTCCCAAATCCTTA
AGGAACACCCAGTTGAAAACACCCAGCTTCAGAATGAGAAGCTCTACCTGTACTACCTGCAGAACGGCAG
GGACATGTACGTGGATCAGGAACTGGACATCAATCGGCTCTCCGACTACGACGTGGATCATATCGTGCCC
CAGTCTTTTCTCAAAGATGATTCTATTGATAATAAAGTGTTGACAAGATCCGATAAAAATAGAGGGAAGA
GTGATAACGTCCCCTCAGAAGAAGTTGTCAAGAAAATGAAAAATTATTGGCGGCAGCTGCTGAACGCCAA
ACTGATCACACAACGGAAGTTCGATAATCTGACTAAGGCTGAACGAGGTGGCCTGTCTGAGTTGGATAAA
GCCGGCTTCATCAAAAGGCAGCTTGTTGAGACACGCCAGATCACCAAGCACGTGGCCCAAATTCTCGATT
CACGCATGAACACCAAGTACGATGAAAATGACAAACTGATTCGAGAGGTGAAAGTTATTACTCTGAAGTC
TAAGCTGGTCTCAGATTTCAGAAAGGACTTTCAGTTTTATAAGGTGAGAGAGATCAACAATTACCACCAT
GCGCATGATGCCTACCTGAATGCAGTGGTAGGCACTGCACTTATCAAAAAATATCCCAAGCTTGAATCTG
AATTTGTTTACGGAGACTATAAAGTGTACGATGTTAGGAAAATGATCGCAAAGTCTGAGCAGGAAATAGG
CAAGGCCACCGCTAAGTACTTCTTTTACAGCAATATTATGAATTTTTTCAAGACCGAGATTACACTGGCC
AATGGAGAGATTCGGAAGCGACCACTTATCGAAACAAACGGAGAAACAGGAGAAATCGTGTGGGACAAGG
GTAGGGATTTCGCGACAGTCCGGAAGGTCCTGTCCATGCCGCAGGTGAACATCGTTAAAAAGACCGAAGT
ACAGACCGGAGGCTTCTCCAAGGAAAGTATCCTCCCGAAAAGGAACAGCGACAAGCTGATCGCACGCAAA
AAAGATTGGGACCCCAAGAAATACGGCGGATTCGATTCTCCTACAGTCGCTTACAGTGTACTGGTTGTGG
CCAAAGTGGAGAAAGGGAAGTCTAAAAAACTCAAAAGCGTCAAGGAACTGCTGGGCATCACAATCATGGA
GCGATCAAGCTTCGAAAAAAACCCCATCGACTTTCTCGAAGCGAAAGGATATAAAGAGGTCAAAAAAGAC
CTCATCATTAAGCTTCCCAAGTACTCTCTCTTTGAGCTTGAAAACGGCCGGAAACGAATGCTCGCTAGTG
CGGGCGAGCTGCAGAAAGGTAACGAGCTGGCACTGCCCTCTAAATACGTTAATTTCTTGTATCTGGCCAG
CCACTATGAAAAGCTCAAAGGGTCTCCCGAAGATAATGAGCAGAAGCAGCTGTTCGTGGAACAACACAAA
CACTACCTTGATGAGATCATCGAGCAAATAAGCGAGTTCTCCAAAAGAGTGATCCTCGCCGACGCTAACC
TCGATAAGGTGCTTTCTGCTTACAATAAGCACAGGGATAAGCCCATCAGGGAGCAGGCAGAAAACATTAT
CCACTTGTTTACTCTGACCAACTTGGGCGCGCCTGCAGCCTTCAAGTACTTCGACACCACCATAGACAGA
AAGCGGTACACCTCTACAAAGGAGGTCCTGGACGCCACACTGATTCATCAGTCAATTACGGGGCTCTATG
AAACAAGAATCGACCTCTCTCAGCTCGGTGGAGACGGAACAAGAAAGAGAAGAAAGGTGTGACGGATCCT
CGAATATGAAGATGAAGATGAAATATTTGGTGTGTCAAATAAAAAGCTTGTGTGCTTAAGTTTGTGTTTT
TTTCTTGGCTTGTTGTGTTATGAATTTGTGGCTTTTTCTAATATCAAATGAATGTAAGATCTCATTATAA
TGAATAAACAAATGTTTCTATAATCCATTGTGAATGTTTTGTTGGATCTCTTCTGCAGCATATAACTACT
GTATGTGCTATGGTATGGACTATGGAATATGATTAAAGATAAGGTTTAAACTATCAGTGTTTGACAGGAT
ATATTGGCGGGTAAACCTAAGAGAAAAGAGCGTTTATTAGAATAATCGGATATTTAAAAGGGCGTGAAAA
GGTTTATCCGTTCGTCCATTTGTATGTGCATGCCAACCACAGGAGATCCAAAAGGATCTAGGTGAAGATC
CTTTTTGATAATCTCATGACCAAAATCCCTTAACGTGAGTTTTCGTTCCACTGAGCGTCAGACCCCGTAG
AAAAGATCAAAGGATCTTC
