>Addgene plasmid #246301 | p305N-18 | depositor partial sequence | sequence record 487337 | promoter
TTCTTGTCCCACATCGACCGTTTCCAGATTACTAAAGCTGCTTATATGCCTAAACAATGACCAACTGTTC
